Addgene plasmid #128921: JB25
Purpose: mammalian expression, proximity labelling, mitochondrial relocalisation
Depositing lab: Sean Munro. Depositing organization: MRC Laboratory of Molecular Biology. Publication: In vivo identification of GTPase interactors by mitochondrial relocalization and proximity biotinylation. Gillingham AK, Bertram J, Begum F, Munro S. Elife. 2019 Jul 11;8. pii: 45916. doi: 10.7554/eLife.45916. PubMed 31294692.
Backbone
  Vector backbone: cDNA3.24
  Vector type: Mammalian Expression
Growth in bacteria
  Bacterial resistance: Ampicillin, 100 μg/mL
  Growth temperature: 37°C
  Growth strain: DH5alpha
  Copy number: High Copy
Gene/Insert
  Gene/Insert name: Rab33BTN-BirA*-HA-MAO
  Species: H. sapiens (human)
  Entrez Gene: RAB33B (a.k.a. SMC2)
  Cloning method: Restriction Enzyme; 5′ cloning site Unknown (unknown if destroyed); 3′ cloning site Unknown (unknown if destroyed)
Terms and licenses: Academic/Nonprofit Terms; Industry Terms: Not Available to Industry
Depositor comments: Please visit https://www.biorxiv.org/content/10.1101/553206v2 for bioRxiv preprint.
How to cite: JB25 was a gift from Sean Munro (Addgene plasmid # 128921 ; http://n2t.net/addgene:128921 ; RRID:Addgene_128921)
