[The description below was written by a language model from this plasmid's Addgene catalogue record and pLannotate feature annotations shown in this document.]
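Description:
JB25 is a mammalian expression plasmid of about 7.3 kb, built on a backbone recorded as "cDNA3.24". Its feature layout resembles the pcDNA3 family. It replicates in E. coli from a high-copy ColE1/pUC-type origin and is selected with ampicillin through the β-lactamase gene. An f1 origin is also present. For selection in mammalian cells, the backbone carries a neomycin phosphotransferase cassette driven by the SV40 early promoter and ended by the SV40 poly(A) signal. Several short annotated fragments (HIV-1 LTR, ble, lacI, bom) are probably backbone remnants or annotation matches rather than functional parts.

The payload is a single fusion open reading frame expressed from the CMV immediate-early enhancer/promoter and terminated by the bovine growth hormone poly(A) signal. A T7 promoter lies just upstream of the coding region. The fusion begins with human RAB33B, a Golgi-associated small GTPase. The insert name labels it "TN", which presumably denotes a threonine-to-asparagine, GDP-locked (inactive) variant, although the record does not define the mutation. Next comes BirA(R118G), the promiscuous E. coli biotin ligase known as BirA* or BioID. The insert name then lists an HA epitope tag, which is not separately annotated in the feature table. The fusion ends with a C-terminal fragment of human monoamine oxidase A, which the stated purpose implies acts as a mitochondrial targeting anchor.

Together these parts relocalise the Rab to mitochondria, where BirA* biotinylates proteins that come close to it. This suits the construct to in vivo identification of GTPase interactors by proximity labelling, and an inactive form would most likely serve as a comparison for an active form.
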