Features (pLannotate 1.2.2; 22 found; start..end, strand, type, name):
     28..80      -  misc_feature   bom (fragment): basis of mobility region from pBR322
    235..614     +  enhancer       CMV enhancer: human cytomegalovirus immediate early enhancer
    615..818     +  promoter       CMV promoter: human cytomegalovirus (CMV) immediate early promoter
    814..847     +  LTR            5' LTR (truncated) (fragment): truncated 5' long terminal repeat (LTR) from HIV-1
    863..881     +  promoter       T7 promoter: promoter for bacteriophage T7 RNA polymerase
    919..1596    +  CDS            RAB33B: RB33B_HUMAN - Experimental evidence at protein level: Swiss-Prot protein existence level 1. Protein transport. Acts, in coordination with RAB6A, to regulate intra-Golgi retrograde trafficking. It is involved in autophagy, acting as a modulator of autophagosome formation. From Homo sapiens (Human).
   1627..2586    +  CDS            BirA(R118G): promiscuous R118G mutant of the E. coli biotin protein ligase (Cronan, 2005) also known as BirA* or BioID
   2653..2793    +  CDS            MAOA (fragment): AOFA_HUMAN - Experimental evidence at protein level: Swiss-Prot protein existence level 1. Catalyzes the oxidative deamination of biogenic and xenobiotic amines and has important functions in the metabolism of neuroactive and vasoactive amines in the central nervous system and peripheral tissues. MAOA preferentially oxidizes biogenic amines such as 5-hydroxytryptamine (5-HT), norepinephrine and epinephrine. From Homo sapiens (Human).
   2869..3093    +  polyA_signal   bGH poly(A) signal: bovine growth hormone polyadenylation signal
   3097..3118    +  promoter       SV40 promoter (fragment): SV40 enhancer and early promoter
   3139..3567    +  rep_origin     f1 ori (sequence partly withheld): f1 bacteriophage origin of replication; arrow indicates direction of (+) strand synthesis
   3581..3910    +  promoter       SV40 promoter: SV40 enhancer and early promoter
   3977..4768    +  CDS            neo: KKA2_KLEPN - Also known as kan, nptII. Experimental evidence at protein level: Swiss-Prot protein existence level 1. Resistance to kanamycin, neomycin, paromomycin, ribostamycin, butirosin and gentamicin B. From Klebsiella pneumoniae.
   4792..4950    +  CDS            ble (fragment): BLE_KLEPN - Experimental evidence at protein level: Swiss-Prot protein existence level 1. Binding protein with a strong affinity to the bleomycin family of antibiotics. Binds to CL990; an antimitotic-antibiotic compound. From Klebsiella pneumoniae.
   4945..5066    +  polyA_signal   SV40 poly(A) signal: SV40 polyadenylation signal
   5139..5155    -  protein_bind   lac operator: The lac repressor binds to the lac operator to inhibit transcription in E. coli. This inhibition can be relieved by adding lactose or isopropyl-β-D-thiogalactopyranoside (IPTG). lac repressor encoded by lacI
   5163..5193    -  promoter       lac promoter: promoter for the E. coli lac operon
   5208..5229    -  protein_bind   CAP binding site: CAP binding activates transcription in the presence of cAMP. E. coli catabolite activator protein
   5242..5334    -  CDS            lacI (fragment): lac repressor; lacI; The lac repressor binds to the lac operator to inhibit transcription in E. coli. This inhibition can be relieved by adding lactose or isopropyl-β-D-thiogalactopyranoside (IPTG).
   5517..6105    -  rep_origin     ori: high-copy-number ColE1/pMB1/pBR322/pUC origin of replication
   6276..7136    -  CDS            AmpR: β-lactamase; bla; confers resistance to ampicillin, carbenicillin, and related antibiotics
   7137..7241    -  promoter       AmpR promoter: bla
>Addgene plasmid #128921 | JB25 | addgene full sequence | sequence record 254217 | Addgene NGS Result
GACGGATCGGGAGATCTCCCGATCCCCTATGGTGCACTCTCAGTACAATCTGCTCTGATGCCGCATAGTT
AAGCCAGTATCTGCTCCCTGCTTGTGTGTTGGAGGTCGCTGAGTAGTGCGCGAGCAAAATTTAAGCTACA
ACAAGGCAAGGCTTGACCGACAATTGCATGAAGAATCTGCTTAGGGTTAGGCGTTTTGCGCTGCTTCGCG
ATGTACGGGCCAGATATACGCGTTGACATTGATTATTGACTAGTTATTAATAGTAATCAATTACGGGGTC
ATTAGTTCATAGCCCATATATGGAGTTCCGCGTTACATAACTTACGGTAAATGGCCCGCCTGGCTGACCG
CCCAACGACCCCCGCCCATTGACGTCAATAATGACGTATGTTCCCATAGTAACGCCAATAGGGACTTTCC
ATTGACGTCAATGGGTGGAGTATTTACGGTAAACTGCCCACTTGGCAGTACATCAAGTGTATCATATGCC
AAGTACGCCCCCTATTGACGTCAATGACGGTAAATGGCCCGCCTGGCATTATGCCCAGTACATGACCTTA
TGGGACTTTCCTACTTGGCAGTACATCTACGTATTAGTCATCGCTATTACCATGGTGATGCGGTTTTGGC
AGTACATCAATGGGCGTGGATAGCGGTTTGACTCACGGGGATTTCCAAGTCTCCACCCCATTGACGTCAA
TGGGAGTTTGTTTTGGCACCAAAATCAACGGGACTTTCCAAAATGTCGTAACAACTCCGCCCCATTGACG
CAAATGGGCGGTAGGCGTGTACGGTGGGAGGTCTATATAAGCAGAGCTCTCTGGCTAACTAGAGAACCCA
CTGCTTACTGGCTTATCGAAATTAATACGACTCACTATAGGGAGACCCAAGCTGGCTAGCAAGCTTACCG
GTGGGGGAATGGCTGAGGAGATGGAGTCGTCGCTCGAGGCAAGCTTTTCGTCCAGCGGGGCAGTGTCAGG
GGCCTCAGGGTTTTTGCCTCCTGCCCGCTCCCGCATCTTCAAGATAATCGTGATCGGCGACTCCAATGTG
GGCAAGAACTGCCTGACCTACCGCTTCTGCGCTGGCCGCTTCCCCGACCGCACCGAGGCCACGATAGGGG
TGGATTTCCGAGAACGAGCGGTGGAGATTGATGGGGAGCGCATCAAGATCCAGCTATGGGACACAGCAGG
ACAAGAACGATTCAGAAAGAGCATGGTTCAGCACTACTACAGAAATGTACATGCTGTTGTCTTCGTGTAT
GATATGACCAACATGGCTAGTTTTCATAGCCTACCATCTTGGATAGAAGAATGCAAACAACATTTGCTAG
CCAATGATATACCACGGATTCTTGTTGGAAATAAATGTGACTTGAGAAGTGCCATACAGGTACCCACAGA
CTTGGCACAAAAATTTGCTGACACACACAGTATGCCTTTGTTTGAAACGTCTGCTAAAAACCCCAATGAT
AATGACCATGTGGAAGCTATATTTATGACCTTGGCTCATAAGCTTAAGAGCCACAAACCATTAATGCTTA
GTCAGCCCCCTGATAATGGAATTATCCTGAAGCCTGAACCAAAGCCTGCAATGACGGAATTCGGAGCCGG
AGCTGGTACCATGGACAAGGACAACACCGTGCCCCTGAAGCTGATCGCCCTGCTGGCCAACGGCGAGTTC
CACTCTGGCGAGCAGCTGGGAGAGACCCTGGGAATGAGCAGAGCCGCCATCAACAAGCACATCCAGACAC
TGAGAGACTGGGGAGTGGACGTGTTCACCGTGCCTGGCAAGGGCTACAGCCTGCCTGAGCCTATCCAGCT
GCTGAACGCCAAGCAGATCCTGGGACAGCTGGATGGCGGAAGCGTGGCCGTGCTGCCTGTGATCGACTCC
ACCAATCAGTACCTGCTGGACAGAATCGGAGAGCTGAAGTCCGGCGACGCCTGCATCGCCGAGTACCAGC
AGGCTGGCAGAGGAGGCAGAGGACGGAAGTGGTTCAGCCCATTCGGAGCCAACCTGTACCTGTCCATGTT
CTGGAGACTGGAGCAGGGACCTGCTGCTGCCATCGGACTGAGTCTGGTGATCGGAATCGTGATGGCCGAG
GTGCTGAGAAAGCTGGGAGCCGACAAGGTGAGAGTGAAGTGGCCTAATGACCTGTACCTCCAGGACCGCA
AGCTGGCTGGCATCCTGGTGGAGCTGACAGGCAAGACAGGCGATGCCGCTCAGATCGTGATCGGAGCCGG
AATCAACATGGCCATGAGAAGAGTGGAGGAGAGCGTGGTGAACCAGGGCTGGATCACCCTGCAGGAGGCT
GGCATCAACCTGGACCGGAACACCCTGGCCGCCATGCTGATCAGAGAGCTGAGAGCCGCTCTGGAGCTGT
TCGAGCAGGAGGGACTGGCTCCTTACCTGAGCAGATGGGAGAAGCTGGACAACTTCATCAACAGACCTGT
GAAGCTGATCATCGGCGACAAGGAAATCTTCGGCATCTCCAGAGGAATCGACAAGCAGGGAGCTCTGCTG
CTGGAGCAGGACGGAATCATCAAGCCCTGGATGGGCGGAGAAATCTCCCTGAGAAGCGCAGAGAAGGGAT
CCGTCGACGGAGCCGGTGCTGGCGCATACCCCTACGACGTGCCCGACTACGCAGGCTCCGCAGTTCCAGC
GGTAGAAATCACCCACACCTTCTGGGAAAGGAACCTGCCCTCTGTTTCTGGCCTGCTGAAGATCATTGGA
TTTTCCACATCAGTAACTGCCCTGGGGTTTGTGCTGTACAAATACAAGCTCCTGCCACGGTCTTGACCCG
GGGATATCCAGCACAGTGGCGGCCGCTCGAGTCTAGAGGGCCCGTTTAAACCCGCTGATCAGCCTCGACT
GTGCCTTCTAGTTGCCAGCCATCTGTTGTTTGCCCCTCCCCCGTGCCTTCCTTGACCCTGGAAGGTGCCA
CTCCCACTGTCCTTTCCTAATAAAATGAGGAAATTGCATCGCATTGTCTGAGTAGGTGTCATTCTATTCT
GGGGGGTGGGGTGGGGCAGGACAGCAAGGGGGAGGATTGGGAAGACAATAGCAGGCATGCTGGGGATGCG
GTGGGCTCTATGGCTTCTGAGGCGGAAAGAACCAGCTGGGGCTCTAGGGGGTATCCCC
[124 nt withheld, positions 3139-3262]
C
[91 nt withheld, positions 3264-3354]
A
[49 nt withheld, positions 3356-3404]
CCTTTGACGTTGGAGTCCACGTTCTTT
[37 nt withheld, positions 3432-3468]
ACCCTATCTCGGTCTATTCTTTTGATTTATAAGGGATTTTGCCGATTTCGGCCTATTGGTTAAAAAATGA
GCTGATTTAACAAAAATTTAACGCGAATTAATTCTGTGGAATGTGTGTCAGTTAGGGTGTGGAAAGTCCC
CAGGCTCCCCAGCAGGCAGAAGTATGCAAAGCATGCATCTCAATTAGTCAGCAACCAGGTGTGGAAAGTC
CCCAGGCTCCCCAGCAGGCAGAAGTATGCAAAGCATGCATCTCAATTAGTCAGCAACCATAGTCCCGCCC
CTAACTCCGCCCATCCCGCCCCTAACTCCGCCCAGTTCCGCCCATTCTCCGCCCCATGGCTGACTAATTT
TTTTTATTTATGCAGAGGCCGAGGCCGCCTCTGCCTCTGAGCTATTCCAGAAGTAGTGAGGAGGCTTTTT
TGGAGGCCTAGGCTTTTGCAAAAAGCTCCCGGGAGCTTGTATATCCATTTTCGGATCTGATCAAGAGACA
GGATGAGGATCGTTTCGCATGATTGAACAAGATGGATTGCACGCAGGTTCTCCGGCCGCTTGGGTGGAGA
GGCTATTCGGCTATGACTGGGCACAACAGACAATCGGCTGCTCTGATGCCGCCGTGTTCCGGCTGTCAGC
GCAGGGGCGCCCGGTTCTTTTTGTCAAGACCGACCTGTCCGGTGCCCTGAATGAACTGCAGGACGAGGCA
GCGCGGCTATCGTGGCTGGCCACGACGGGCGTTCCTTGCGCAGCTGTGCTCGACGTTGTCACTGAAGCGG
GAAGGGACTGGCTGCTATTGGGCGAAGTGCCGGGGCAGGATCTCCTGTCATCTCACCTTGCTCCTGCCGA
GAAAGTATCCATCATGGCTGATGCAATGCGGCGGCTGCATACGCTTGATCCGGCTACCTGCCCATTCGAC
CACCAAGCGAAACATCGCATCGAGCGAGCACGTACTCGGATGGAAGCCGGTCTTGTCGATCAGGATGATC
TGGACGAAGAGCATCAGGGGCTCGCGCCAGCCGAACTGTTCGCCAGGCTCAAGGCGCGCATGCCCGACGG
CGAGGATCTCGTCGTGACCCATGGCGATGCCTGCTTGCCGAATATCATGGTGGAAAATGGCCGCTTTTCT
GGATTCATCGACTGTGGCCGGCTGGGTGTGGCGGACCGCTATCAGGACATAGCGTTGGCTACCCGTGATA
TTGCTGAAGAGCTTGGCGGCGAATGGGCTGACCGCTTCCTCGTGCTTTACGGTATCGCCGCTCCCGATTC
GCAGCGCATCGCCTTCTATCGCCTTCTTGACGAGTTCTTCTGAGCGGGACTCTGGGGTTCGAAATGACCG
ACCAAGCGACGCCCAACCTGCCATCACGAGATTTCGATTCCACCGCCGCCTTCTATGAAAGGTTGGGCTT
CGGAATCGTTTTCCGGGACGCCGGCTGGATGATCCTCCAGCGCGGGGATCTCATGCTGGAGTTCTTCGCC
CACCCCAACTTGTTTATTGCAGCTTATAATGGTTACAAATAAAGCAATAGCATCACAAATTTCACAAATA
AAGCATTTTTTTCACTGCATTCTAGTTGTGGTTTGTCCAAACTCATCAATGTATCTTATCATGTCTGTAT
ACCGTCGACCTCTAGCTAGAGCTTGGCGTAATCATGGTCATAGCTGTTTCCTGTGTGAAATTGTTATCCG
CTCACAATTCCACACAACATACGAGCCGGAAGCATAAAGTGTAAAGCCTGGGGTGCCTAATGAGTGAGCT
AACTCACATTAATTGCGTTGCGCTCACTGCCCGCTTTCCAGTCGGGAAACCTGTCGTGCCAGCTGCATTA
ATGAATCGGCCAACGCGCGGGGAGAGGCGGTTTGCGTATTGGGCGCTCTTCCGCTTCCTCGCTCACTGAC
TCGCTGCGCTCGGTCGTTCGGCTGCGGCGAGCGGTATCAGCTCACTCAAAGGCGGTAATACGGTTATCCA
CAGAATCAGGGGATAACGCAGGAAAGAACATGTGAGCAAAAGGCCAGCAAAAGGCCAGGAACCGTAAAAA
GGCCGCGTTGCTGGCGTTTTTCCATAGGCTCCGCCCCCCTGACGAGCATCACAAAAATCGACGCTCAAGT
CAGAGGTGGCGAAACCCGACAGGACTATAAAGATACCAGGCGTTTCCCCCTGGAAGCTCCCTCGTGCGCT
CTCCTGTTCCGACCCTGCCGCTTACCGGATACCTGTCCGCCTTTCTCCCTTCGGGAAGCGTGGCGCTTTC
TCATAGCTCACGCTGTAGGTATCTCAGTTCGGTGTAGGTCGTTCGCTCCAAGCTGGGCTGTGTGCACGAA
CCCCCCGTTCAGCCCGACCGCTGCGCCTTATCCGGTAACTATCGTCTTGAGTCCAACCCGGTAAGACACG
ACTTATCGCCACTGGCAGCAGCCACTGGTAACAGGATTAGCAGAGCGAGGTATGTAGGCGGTGCTACAGA
GTTCTTGAAGTGGTGGCCTAACTACGGCTACACTAGAAGAACAGTATTTGGTATCTGCGCTCTGCTGAAG
CCAGTTACCTTCGGAAAAAGAGTTGGTAGCTCTTGATCCGGCAAACAAACCACCGCTGGTAGCGGTGGTT
TTTTTGTTTGCAAGCAGCAGATTACGCGCAGAAAAAAAGGATCTCAAGAAGATCCTTTGATCTTTTCTAC
GGGGTCTGACGCTCAGTGGAACGAAAACTCACGTTAAGGGATTTTGGTCATGAGATTATCAAAAAGGATC
TTCACCTAGATCCTTTTAAATTAAAAATGAAGTTTTAAATCAATCTAAAGTATATATGAGTAAACTTGGT
CTGACAGTTACCAATGCTTAATCAGTGAGGCACCTATCTCAGCGATCTGTCTATTTCGTTCATCCATAGT
TGCCTGACTCCCCGTCGTGTAGATAACTACGATACGGGAGGGCTTACCATCTGGCCCCAGTGCTGCAATG
ATACCGCGAGACCCACGCTCACCGGCTCCAGATTTATCAGCAATAAACCAGCCAGCCGGAAGGGCCGAGC
GCAGAAGTGGTCCTGCAACTTTATCCGCCTCCATCCAGTCTATTAATTGTTGCCGGGAAGCTAGAGTAAG
TAGTTCGCCAGTTAATAGTTTGCGCAACGTTGTTGCCATTGCTACAGGCATCGTGGTGTCACGCTCGTCG
TTTGGTATGGCTTCATTCAGCTCCGGTTCCCAACGATCAAGGCGAGTTACATGATCCCCCATGTTGTGCA
AAAAAGCGGTTAGCTCCTTCGGTCCTCCGATCGTTGTCAGAAGTAAGTTGGCCGCAGTGTTATCACTCAT
GGTTATGGCAGCACTGCATAATTCTCTTACTGTCATGCCATCCGTAAGATGCTTTTCTGTGACTGGTGAG
TACTCAACCAAGTCATTCTGAGAATAGTGTATGCGGCGACCGAGTTGCTCTTGCCCGGCGTCAATACGGG
ATAATACCGCGCCACATAGCAGAACTTTAAAAGTGCTCATCATTGGAAAACGTTCTTCGGGGCGAAAACT
CTCAAGGATCTTACCGCTGTTGAGATCCAGTTCGATGTAACCCACTCGTGCACCCAACTGATCTTCAGCA
TCTTTTACTTTCACCAGCGTTTCTGGGTGAGCAAAAACAGGAAGGCAAAATGCCGCAAAAAAGGGAATAA
GGGCGACACGGAAATGTTGAATACTCATACTCTTCCTTTTTCAATATTATTGAAGCATTTATCAGGGTTA
TTGTCTCATGAGCGGATACATATTTGAATGTATTTAGAAAAATAAACAAATAGGGGTTCCGCGCACATTT
CCCCGAAAAGTGCCACCTGACGTC
